Addgene plasmid #240416: pHREP-KD-1
Purpose: (Empty Backbone) Sleeping Beauty vector for inducible expression of an shRNA using a shortened mir30 sequence. Allows co-selection with Puromycin.
Depositing lab: Lienhard Schmitz. Depositing organization: Justus Liebig-Universitaet Giessen. Publication: A novel approach towards a histone replacement system in Tetrapods. Pfisterer M, Pritz A, Parry A, Schmitz ML. PLoS One. 2026 Feb 10;21(2):e0342014. doi: 10.1371/journal.pone.0342014. eCollection 2026. PubMed 41666149.
Backbone
  Vector backbone: pSBtet-Neo
  Backbone manufacturer: Eric Kowarz
  Backbone size (bp): 6600
  Modifications to backbone: Inserted a short version of the mir30a sequences and a Puromycin resistance gene downstream of the Tet promoter
  Vector type: Mammalian Expression
  Promoter: TRE
  Selectable markers: Neomycin (select with G418), Puromycin
Growth in bacteria
  Bacterial resistance: Ampicillin, 100 μg/mL
  Growth temperature: 37°C
  Growth strain: NEB Stable
  Copy number: High Copy
Gene/Insert
  Cloning method: Unknown
  Sequencing primers: 5′ AGCTCGTTTAGTGAACCGTCAGATC; 3′ GTGGTTTGTCCAAACTCATC
Terms and licenses: Academic/Nonprofit Terms; Industry Terms: Not Available to Industry
How to cite: pHREP-KD-1 was a gift from Lienhard Schmitz (Addgene plasmid # 240416 ; http://n2t.net/addgene:240416 ; RRID:Addgene_240416)
