[The description below was written by a language model from this plasmid's Addgene catalogue record and pLannotate feature annotations shown in this document.]
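Description:
pHREP-KD-1 is an empty-backbone mammalian expression vector derived from the Sleeping Beauty transposon plasmid pSBtet-Neo (about 6.6 kb), built for doxycycline-inducible shRNA knockdown. It is propagated in E. coli as a high-copy plasmid using a ColE1/pUC-type origin and an ampicillin resistance gene with its own bla promoter. As a Sleeping Beauty vector, its cargo is meant to be integrated stably into the host genome when transposase is supplied. The automated feature table does not annotate the transposon inverted repeats, so their positions cannot be given from this record.

The inducible unit starts with a tight TRE promoter (seven tet operators fused to a minimal CMV promoter). This drives a puromycin N-acetyltransferase coding sequence, followed by a short multiple cloning site and abbreviated 5' and 3' miR-30a flanking sequences. An shRNA stem-loop can be cloned between these flanks so that it is processed like a natural microRNA. Because PuroR and the miR-30 cassette lie on the same TRE-driven transcript, puromycin resistance reports on and co-selects for induced shRNA expression. An SV40 poly(A) signal is annotated downstream, on the opposite strand.

A second, constitutive unit encodes the reverse tetracycline transactivator rtTA3, with its VP16-derived activation domain, and a neomycin phosphotransferase gene, terminated by a bGH poly(A) signal. The promoter for this unit and the element linking the two coding sequences are not annotated. G418 therefore selects for cells that have integrated the cassette. Doxycycline then activates the TRE through rtTA3. The associated publication concerns a histone replacement system in tetrapods, which suggests the vector is used to deplete endogenous transcripts in that setting.
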