Features (pLannotate 1.2.2; 17 found; start..end, strand, type, name):
    295..607     +  promoter       tight TRE promoter: Tet-responsive promoter PTight, consisting of seven tet operator sequences followed by the minimal CMV promoter
    678..1277    +  CDS            PuroR (fragment): puromycin N-acetyltransferase; pac from Streptomyces; confers resistance to puromycin
   1338..1398    +  misc_feature   MCS (fragment): multiple cloning site
   1403..1429    +  ncRNA          5' miR-30a (fragment): sequence upstream of the 71-nt precursor of the human miR-30a microRNA (Zeng et al., 2002) miRNA
   1469..1490    +  ncRNA          3' miR-30a (fragment): sequence downstream of the 71-nt precursor of the human miR-30a microRNA (Zeng et al., 2002) miRNA
   1581..1662    -  polyA_signal   SV40 poly(A) signal: SV40 polyadenylation signal
   1685..1753    -  CDS            large T antigen (fragment): large T antigen from SV40 (simian virus 40)
   2385..3082    +  CDS            rtTA3 (fragment): reverse tetracycline transactivator 3 activates expression from Tet-responsive promoters in the presence of doxycycline
   3012..3122    +  CDS            VP48: 3 tandem repeats of the minimal activation domain of herpes simplex virus VP16 (Cheng et al., 2013)
   3192..3983    +  CDS            neo: KKA2_KLEPN - Also known as kan, nptII. Experimental evidence at protein level: Swiss-Prot protein existence level 1. Resistance to kanamycin, neomycin, paromomycin, ribostamycin, butirosin and gentamicin B. From Klebsiella pneumoniae.
   4047..4271    +  polyA_signal   bGH poly(A) signal: bovine growth hormone polyadenylation signal
   4275..4296    +  promoter       SV40 promoter (fragment): SV40 enhancer and early promoter
   4768..5356    -  rep_origin     ori: high-copy-number ColE1/pMB1/pBR322/pUC origin of replication
   5527..6387    -  CDS            AmpR: β-lactamase; bla; confers resistance to ampicillin, carbenicillin, and related antibiotics
   6388..6492    -  promoter       AmpR promoter: bla
   6519..6569    +  misc_feature   bom (fragment): basis of mobility region from pBR322
   6570..6600    -  rep_origin     M13 ori (fragment): M13 bacteriophage origin of replication; arrow indicates direction of (+) strand synthesis
>Addgene plasmid #240416 | pHREP-KD-1 | depositor full sequence | sequence record 473874 | pHREP-KD-1 sequence 6600 bps
GGATCCCTATACAGTTGAAGTCGGAAGTTTACATACACTTAAGTTGGAGTCATTAAAACTCGTTTTTCAA
CTACTCCACAAATTTCTTGTTAACAAACAATAGTTTTGGCAAGTCAGTTAGGACATCTACTTTGTGCATG
ACACAAGTCATTTTTCCAACAATTGTTTACAGACAGATTATTTCACTTATAATTCACTGTATCACAATTC
CAGTGGGTCAGAAGTTTACATACACTAAGTTCGACTCCTCTGCAGAATGCGGCGATGTTTCGGTAAGGGG
TCCGCTATCTAGACGAGTTTACTCCCTATCAGTGATAGAGAACGTATGTCGAGTTTACTCCCTATCAGTG
ATAGAGAACGATGTCGAGTTTACTCCCTATCAGTGATAGAGAACGTATGTCGAGTTTACTCCCTATCAGT
GATAGAGAACGTATGTCGAGTTTACTCCCTATCAGTGATAGAGAACGTATGTCGAGTTTATCCCTATCAG
TGATAGAGAACGTATGTCGAGTTTACTCCCTATCAGTGATAGAGAACGTATGTCGATTAGGCGTGTACGG
TGGGCGCCTATAAAAGCAGAGCTCGTTTAGTGAACCGTCAGATCGCCTGGAGCCAATTCCAACTCTTTTG
CCTTATACCTACTTTCCGTACCACTTCCTACCCTCGAAAGGCCTCTGATGACCGAGTACAAGCCCACGGT
GCGCCTCGCCACCCGCGACGACGTCCCCAGGGCCGTACGCACCCTCGCCGCCGCGTTCGCCGACTACCCC
GCCACGCGCCACACCGTCGATCCGGACCGCCACATCGAGCGGGTCACCGAGCTGCAAGAACTCTTCCTCA
CGCGCGTCGGGCTCGACATCGGCAAGGTGTGGGTCGCGGACGACGGCGCCGCGGTGGCGGTCTGGACCAC
GCCGGAGAGCGTCGAAGCGGGGGCGGTGTTCGCCGAGATCGGCCCGCGCATGGCCGAGTTGAGCGGTTCC
CGGCTGGCCGCGCAGCAACAGATGGAAGGCCTCCTGGCGCCGCACCGGCCCAAGGAGCCCGCGTGGTTCC
TGGCCACCGTCGGCGTTTCGCCCGACCACCAGGGCAAGGGTCTGGGCAGCGCCGTCGTGCTCCCCGGAGT
GGAGGCGGCCGAGCGCGCCGGGGTGCCCGCCTTCCTGGAGACCTCCGCGCCCCGCAACCTCCCCTTCTAC
GAGCGGCTCGGCTTCACCGTCACCGCCGACGTCGAGGTGCCCGAAGGACCGCGCACCTGGTGCATGACCC
GCAAGCCCGGTGCCTGATTCGAAGGCCTGTCGTGAAGCTTGGGGATCAATTCTCTAGAGCTCGCTGATCA
GCCTCGAGCTAGCGCTACCGGACTCAGATCTCGAGCTCAAGCTTCGAATTCTGCAGTCGACGGTACCGAT
CCAAGAAGGTATATTGCTGTTGACAGTGAGCGAGAGACGGATGGATGGATCAATGATCCGTCTCATGCCT
ACTGCCTCGGACTTCAAGGGCTACGATCGTACGGGATCCAGTCAGGCCAAGCTTCCATCGATAGACATGA
TAAGATACATTGATGAGTTTGGACAAACCACAACAAGAATGCAGTGAAAAAAATGCTTTATTTGTGAAAT
TTGTGATGCTATTGCTTTATTTGTAACCATTATAAGCTGCAATAAACAAGTTAACAACAACAATTGCATT
CATTTTATGTTTCAGGTTCAGGGGGAGATGTGGGAGGTTTTTTAAAGCAAGTAAAACCTCTACAAATGTG
GTACCTAGGCGAGACCCTGTCTCACAAAATAAAGTAAGCCCGGACTGAGTGCGGAAAGGCGGGCCTGGCG
GGTCTGGTCTCCCCATGCGGGCCACCAGAGGCCCTGCAGCCTTCAGTCGCTTGAAGGGGTAATGGCGCTT
CCACTCACAAACATGGCGGACAGAGCGTGTGAACGAGATGAACAGCCCCTCAAAAATATGGCCGCCGAGG
CTGGACGGCCGTGCCCCAGCAGCACCGCCTCCGCGCCCCACGTGATCTCTCGCCGGGCACAGCGCTGACC
GCGGAGGTCCAACCGGAAGAATGTCCGGATTGGACATTCGGAAGAGGGCCCGCCTTCCCTGGGGAATCTC
TGCGCACGCGCAGAACGCTTCGACCAATGAAAACACAGGAAGCCGTCCGCGCAACCGCGTTGCGTCACTT
CTGCCGCCCCTGTTTCAAGGTATATAGCCGTAGACGGAACTTCGCCTTTCTCTCGGCCTTAGCGCCATTT
TTTTGGGTGAGTGTTTTTTGGTTCCTGCGTTGGGATTCCGTGTACAATCCATAGACATCTGACCTCGGCA
CTTAGCATCATCACAGCAAACTAACTGTAGCCTTTCTCTCTTTCCCTGTAGAAACCTCTGCACCTGAGGC
CACCATGTCTAGACTGGACAAGAGCAAAGTCATAAACGGCGCTCTGGAATTACTCAATGGAGTCGGTATC
GAAGGCCTGACGACAAGGAAACTCGCTCAAAAGCTGGGAGTTGAGCAGCCTACCCTGTACTGGCACGTGA
AGAACAAGCGGGCCCTGCTCGATGCCCTGCCAATCGAGATGCTGGACAGGCATCATACCCACTTCTGCCC
CCTGGAAGGCGAGTCATGGCAAGACTTTCTGCGGAACAACGCCAAGTCATTCCGCTGTGCTCTCCTCTCA
CATCGCGACGGGGCTAAAGTGCATCTCGGCACCCGCCCAACAGAGAAACAGTACGAAACCCTGGAAAATC
AGCTCGCGTTCCTGTGTCAGCAAGGCTTCTCCCTGGAGAACGCACTGTACGCTCTGTCCGCCGTGGGCCA
CTTTACACTGGGCTGCGTATTGGAGGAACAGGAGCATCAAGTAGCAAAAGAGGAAAGAGAGACACCTACC
ACCGATTCTATGCCCCCACTTCTGAGACAAGCAATTGAGCTGTTCGACCGGCAGGGAGCCGAACCTGCCT
TCCTTTTCGGCCTGGAACTAATCATATGTGGCCTGGAGAAACAGCTAAAGTGCGAAAGCGGCGGGCCGGC
CGACGCCCTTGACGATTTTGACTTAGACATGCTCCCAGCCGATGCCCTTGACGACTTTGACCTTGATATG
CTGCCTGCTGACGCTCTTGACGATTTTGACCTTGACATGCTCCCCGGGTCCGGCGCTACTAACTTCAGCC
TGCTGAAGCAGGCTGGTGACGTCGAGGAGAATCCTGGTCCCATGATTGAACAAGATGGATTGCACGCAGG
TTCTCCGGCCGCTTGGGTGGAGAGGCTATTCGGCTATGACTGGGCACAACAGACAATCGGCTGCTCTGAT
GCCGCCGTGTTCCGGCTGTCAGCGCAGGGGCGCCCGGTTCTTTTTGTCAAGACCGACCTGTCCGGTGCCC
TGAATGAACTGCAGGACGAGGCAGCGCGGCTATCGTGGCTGGCCACGACGGGCGTTCCTTGCGCAGCTGT
GCTCGACGTTGTCACTGAAGCGGGAAGGGACTGGCTGCTATTGGGCGAAGTGCCGGGGCAGGATCTCCTG
TCATCTCACCTTGCTCCTGCCGAGAAAGTATCCATCATGGCTGATGCAATGCGGCGGCTGCATACGCTTG
ATCCGGCTACCTGCCCATTCGACCACCAAGCGAAACATCGCATCGAGCGAGCACGTACTCGGATGGAAGC
CGGTCTTGTCGATCAGGATGATCTGGACGAAGAGCATCAGGGGCTCGCGCCAGCCGAACTGTTCGCCAGG
CTCAAGGCGCGCATGCCCGACGGCGAGGATCTCGTCGTGACCCATGGCGATGCCTGCTTGCCGAATATCA
TGGTGGAAAATGGCCGCTTTTCTGGATTCATCGACTGTGGCCGGCTGGGTGTGGCGGACCGCTATCAGGA
CATAGCGTTGGCTACCCGTGATATTGCTGAAGAGCTTGGCGGCGAATGGGCTGACCGCTTCCTCGTGCTT
TACGGTATCGCCGCTCCCGATTCGCAGCGCATCGCCTTCTATCGCCTTCTTGACGAGTTCTTCTGATTCG
AAGGCCTGTCGTGAAGCTTGGGGATCAATTCTCTAGAGCTCGCTGATCAGCCTCGACTGTGCCTTCTAGT
TGCCAGCCATCTGTTGTTTGCCCCTCCCCCGTGCCTTCCTTGACCCTGGAAGGTGCCACTCCCACTGTCC
TTTCCTAATAAAATGAGGAAATTGCATCGCATTGTCTGAGTAGGTGTCATTCTATTCTGGGGGGTGGGGT
GGGGCAGGACAGCAAGGGGGAGGATTGGGAAGACAATAGCAGGCATGCTGGGGATGCGGTGGGCTCTATG
GCTTCTGAGGCGGAAAGAACCAGCTGGGCCTACTAGCTACTCGGGACCCCTTACCGAAACATCGCCGCAT
TCTGCAGAGGAGTCGAGTGTATGTAAACTTCTGACCCACTGGGAATGTGATGAAAGAAATAAAAGCTGAA
ATGAATCATTCTCTCTACTATTATTCTGATATTTCACATTCTTAAAATAAAGTGGTGATCCTAACTGACC
TAAGACAGGGAATTTTTACTAGGATTAAATGTCAGGAATTGTGAAAAAGTGAGTTTAAATGTATTTGGCT
AAGGTGTATGTAAACTTCCGACTTCAACTGTATAGGGATCCGCTTCCTCGCTCACTGACTCGCTGCGCTC
GGTCGTTCGGCTGCGGCGAGCGGTATCAGCTCACTCAAAGGCGGTAATACGGTTATCCACAGAATCAGGG
GATAACGCAGGAAAGAACATGTGAGCAAAAGGCCAGCAAAAGGCCAGGAACCGTAAAAAGGCCGCGTTGC
TGGCGTTTTTCCATAGGCTCCGCCCCCCTGACGAGCATCACAAAAATCGACGCTCAAGTCAGAGGTGGCG
AAACCCGACAGGACTATAAAGATACCAGGCGTTTCCCCCTGGAAGCTCCCTCGTGCGCTCTCCTGTTCCG
ACCCTGCCGCTTACCGGATACCTGTCCGCCTTTCTCCCTTCGGGAAGCGTGGCGCTTTCTCATAGCTCAC
GCTGTAGGTATCTCAGTTCGGTGTAGGTCGTTCGCTCCAAGCTGGGCTGTGTGCACGAACCCCCCGTTCA
GCCCGACCGCTGCGCCTTATCCGGTAACTATCGTCTTGAGTCCAACCCGGTAAGACACGACTTATCGCCA
CTGGCAGCAGCCACTGGTAACAGGATTAGCAGAGCGAGGTATGTAGGCGGTGCTACAGAGTTCTTGAAGT
GGTGGCCTAACTACGGCTACACTAGAAGAACAGTATTTGGTATCTGCGCTCTGCTGAAGCCAGTTACCTT
CGGAAAAAGAGTTGGTAGCTCTTGATCCGGCAAACAAACCACCGCTGGTAGCGGTGGTTTTTTTGTTTGC
AAGCAGCAGATTACGCGCAGAAAAAAAGGATCTCAAGAAGATCCTTTGATCTTTTCTACGGGGTCTGACG
CTCAGTGGAACGAAAACTCACGTTAAGGGATTTTGGTCATGAGATTATCAAAAAGGATCTTCACCTAGAT
CCTTTTAAATTAAAAATGAAGTTTTAAATCAATCTAAAGTATATATGAGTAAACTTGGTCTGACAGTTAC
CAATGCTTAATCAGTGAGGCACCTATCTCAGCGATCTGTCTATTTCGTTCATCCATAGTTGCCTGACTCC
CCGTCGTGTAGATAACTACGATACGGGAGGGCTTACCATCTGGCCCCAGTGCTGCAATGATACCGCGAGA
CCCACGCTCACCGGCTCCAGATTTATCAGCAATAAACCAGCCAGCCGGAAGGGCCGAGCGCAGAAGTGGT
CCTGCAACTTTATCCGCCTCCATCCAGTCTATTAATTGTTGCCGGGAAGCTAGAGTAAGTAGTTCGCCAG
TTAATAGTTTGCGCAACGTTGTTGCCATTGCTACAGGCATCGTGGTGTCACGCTCGTCGTTTGGTATGGC
TTCATTCAGCTCCGGTTCCCAACGATCAAGGCGAGTTACATGATCCCCCATGTTGTGCAAAAAAGCGGTT
AGCTCCTTCGGTCCTCCGATCGTTGTCAGAAGTAAGTTGGCCGCAGTGTTATCACTCATGGTTATGGCAG
CACTGCATAATTCTCTTACTGTCATGCCATCCGTAAGATGCTTTTCTGTGACTGGTGAGTACTCAACCAA
GTCATTCTGAGAATAGTGTATGCGGCGACCGAGTTGCTCTTGCCCGGCGTCAATACGGGATAATACCGCG
CCACATAGCAGAACTTTAAAAGTGCTCATCATTGGAAAACGTTCTTCGGGGCGAAAACTCTCAAGGATCT
TACCGCTGTTGAGATCCAGTTCGATGTAACCCACTCGTGCACCCAACTGATCTTCAGCATCTTTTACTTT
CACCAGCGTTTCTGGGTGAGCAAAAACAGGAAGGCAAAATGCCGCAAAAAAGGGAATAAGGGCGACACGG
AAATGTTGAATACTCATACTCTTCCTTTTTCAATATTATTGAAGCATTTATCAGGGTTATTGTCTCATGA
GCGGATACATATTTGAATGTATTTAGAAAAATAAACAAATAGGGGTTCCGCGCACATTTCCCCGAAAAGT
GCCACCTGATGCGGTGTGAAATACCGCACAGATGCGTAAGGAGAAAATACCGCATCAGGAAATTGTAAGC
GTTAATATTTTGTTAAAATT
