Features (pLannotate 1.2.2; 17 found; start..end, strand, type, name):
    295..607     +  promoter       tight TRE promoter: Tet-responsive promoter PTight, consisting of seven tet operator sequences followed by the minimal CMV promoter
    678..1277    +  CDS            PuroR (fragment): puromycin N-acetyltransferase; pac from Streptomyces; confers resistance to puromycin
   1338..1398    +  misc_feature   MCS (fragment): multiple cloning site
   1403..1429    +  ncRNA          5' miR-30a (fragment): sequence upstream of the 71-nt precursor of the human miR-30a microRNA (Zeng et al., 2002) miRNA
   1469..1490    +  ncRNA          3' miR-30a (fragment): sequence downstream of the 71-nt precursor of the human miR-30a microRNA (Zeng et al., 2002) miRNA
   1581..1662    -  polyA_signal   SV40 poly(A) signal: SV40 polyadenylation signal
   1685..1753    -  CDS            large T antigen (fragment): large T antigen from SV40 (simian virus 40)
   2385..3082    +  CDS            rtTA3 (fragment): reverse tetracycline transactivator 3 activates expression from Tet-responsive promoters in the presence of doxycycline
   3012..3122    +  CDS            VP48: 3 tandem repeats of the minimal activation domain of herpes simplex virus VP16 (Cheng et al., 2013)
   3192..3983    +  CDS            neo: KKA2_KLEPN - Also known as kan, nptII. Experimental evidence at protein level: Swiss-Prot protein existence level 1. Resistance to kanamycin, neomycin, paromomycin, ribostamycin, butirosin and gentamicin B. From Klebsiella pneumoniae.
   4047..4271    +  polyA_signal   bGH poly(A) signal: bovine growth hormone polyadenylation signal
   4275..4296    +  promoter       SV40 promoter (fragment): SV40 enhancer and early promoter
   4768..5356    -  rep_origin     ori: high-copy-number ColE1/pMB1/pBR322/pUC origin of replication
   5527..6387    -  CDS            AmpR: β-lactamase; bla; confers resistance to ampicillin, carbenicillin, and related antibiotics
   6388..6492    -  promoter       AmpR promoter: bla
   6519..6569    +  misc_feature   bom (fragment): basis of mobility region from pBR322
   6570..6600    -  rep_origin     M13 ori (fragment): M13 bacteriophage origin of replication; arrow indicates direction of (+) strand synthesis
>Addgene plasmid #240416 | pHREP-KD-1 | addgene full sequence | sequence record 485281 | Addgene NGS Result
GGATCCCTATACAGTTGAAGTCGGAAGTTTACATACACTTAAGTTGGAGTCATTAAAACTCGTTTTTCAA
CTACTCCACAAATTTCTTGTTAACAAACAATAGTTTTGGCAAGTCAGTTAGGACATCTACTTTGTGCATG
ACACAAGTCATTTTTCCAACAATTGTTTACAGACAGATTATTTCACTTATAATTCACTGTATCACAATTC
CAGTGGGTCAGAAGTTTACATACACTAAGTTCGACTCCTCTGCAGAATGCGGCGATGTTTCGGTAAGGGG
TCCGCTATCTAGACGAGTTTACTCCCTATCAGTGATAGAGAACGTATGTCGAGTTTACTCCCTATCAGTG
ATAGAGAACGATGTCGAGTTTACTCCCTATCAGTGATAGAGAACGTATGTCGAGTTTACTCCCTATCAGT
GATAGAGAACGTATGTCGAGTTTACTCCCTATCAGTGATAGAGAACGTATGTCGAGTTTATCCCTATCAG
TGATAGAGAACGTATGTCGAGTTTACTCCCTATCAGTGATAGAGAACGTATGTCGATTAGGCGTGTACGG
TGGGCGCCTATAAAAGCAGAGCTCGTTTAGTGAACCGTCAGATCGCCTGGAGCCAATTCCAACTCTTTTG
CCTTATACCTACTTTCCGTACCACTTCCTACCCTCGAAAGGCCTCTGATGACCGAGTACAAGCCCACGGT
GCGCCTCGCCACCCGCGACGACGTCCCCAGGGCTGTACGCACCCTCGCCGCCGCGTTCGCCGACTACCCC
GCCACGCGCCACACCGTCGATCCGGACCGCCACATCGAGCGGGTCACCGAGCTGCAAGAACTCTTCCTCA
CGCGCGTCGGGCTCGACATCGGCAAGGTGTGGGTCGCGGACGACGGCGCCGCGGTGGCGGTCTGGACCAC
GCCGGAGAGCGTCGAAGCGGGGGCGGTGTTCGCCGAGATCGGCCCGCGCATGGCCGAGTTGAGCGGTTCC
CGGCTGGCCGCGCAGCAACAGATGGAAGGCCTCCTGGCGCCGCACCGGCCCAAGGAGCCCGCGTGGTTCC
TGGCCACCGTCGGCGTTTCGCCCGACCACCAGGGCAAGGGTCTGGGCAGCGCCGTCGTGCTCCCCGGAGT
GGAGGCGGCCGAGCGCGCCGGGGTGCCCGCCTTCCTGGAGACCTCCGCGCCCCGCAACCTCCCCTTCTAC
GAGCGGCTCGGCTTCACCGTCACCGCCGACGTCGAGGTGCCCGAAGGACCGCGCACCTGGTGCATGACCC
GCAAGCCCGGTGCCTGATTCGAAGGCCTGTCGTGAAGCTTGGGGATCAATTCTCTAGAGCTCGCTGATCA
GCCTCGAGCTAGCGCTACCGGACTCAGATCTCGAGCTCAAGCTTCGAATTCTGCAGTCGACGGTACCGAT
CCAAGAAGGTATATTGCTGTTGACAGTGAGCGAGAGACGGATGGATGGATCAATGATCCGTCTCATGCCT
ACTGCCTCGGACTTCAAGGGCTACGATCGTACGGGATCCAGTCAGGCCAAGCTTCCATCGATAGACATGA
TAAGATACATTGATGAGTTTGGACAAACCACAACAAGAATGCAGTGAAAAAAATGCTTTATTTGTGAAAT
TTGTGATGCTATTGCTTTATTTGTAACCATTATAAGCTGCAATAAACAAGTTAACAACAACAATTGCATT
CATTTTATGTTTCAGGTTCAGGGGGAGATGTGGGAGGTTTTTTAAAGCAAGTAAAACCTCTACAAATGTG
GTACCTAGGCGAGACCCTGTCTCACAAAATAAAGTAAGCCCGGACTGAGTGCGGAAAGGCGGGCCTGGCG
GGTCTGGTCTCCCCATGCGGGCCACCAGAGGCCCTGCAGCCTTCAGTCGCTTGAAGGGGTAATGGCGCTT
CCACTCACAAACATGGCGGACAGAGCGTGTGAACGAGATGAACAGCCCCTCAAAAATATGGCCGCCGAGG
CTGGACGGCCGTGCCCCAGCAGCACCGCCTCCGCGCCCCACGTGATCTCTCGCCGGGCACAGCGCTGACC
GCGGAGGTCCAACCGGAAGAATGTCCGGATTGGACATTCGGAAGAGGGCCCGCCTTCCCTGGGGAATCTC
TGCGCACGCGCAGAACGCTTCGACCAATGAAAACACAGGAAGCCGTCCGCGCAACCGCGTTGCGTCACTT
CTGCCGCCCCTGTTTCAAGGTATATAGCCGTAGACGGAACTTCGCCTTTCTCTCGGCCTTAGCGCCATTT
TTTTGGGTGAGTGTTTTTTGGTTCCTGCGTTGGGATTCCGTGTACAATCCATAGACATCTGACCTCGGCA
CTTAGCATCATCACAGCAAACTAACTGTAGCCTTTCTCTCTTTCCCTGTAGAAACCTCTGCACCTGAGGC
CACCATGTCTAGACTGGACAAGAGCAAAGTCATAAACGGCGCTCTGGAATTACTCAATGGAGTCGGTATC
GAAGGCCTGACGACAAGGAAACTCGCTCAAAAGCTGGGAGTTGAGCAGCCTACCCTGTACTGGCACGTGA
AGAACAAGCGGGCCCTGCTCGATGCCCTGCCAATCGAGATGCTGGACAGGCATCATACCCACTTCTGCCC
CCTGGAAGGCGAGTCATGGCAAGACTTTCTGCGGAACAACGCCAAGTCATTCCGCTGTGCTCTCCTCTCA
CATCGCGACGGGGCTAAAGTGCATCTCGGCACCCGCCCAACAGAGAAACAGTACGAAACCCTGGAAAATC
AGCTCGCGTTCCTGTGTCAGCAAGGCTTCTCCCTGGAGAACGCACTGTACGCTCTGTCCGCCGTGGGCCA
CTTTACACTGGGCTGCGTATTGGAGGAACAGGAGCATCAAGTAGCAAAAGAGGAAAGAGAGACACCTACC
ACCGATTCTATGCCCCCACTTCTGAGACAAGCAATTGAGCTGTTCGACCGGCAGGGAGCCGAACCTGCCT
TCCTTTTCGGCCTGGAACTAATCATATGTGGCCTGGAGAAACAGCTAAAGTGCGAAAGCGGCGGGCCGGC
CGACGCCCTTGACGATTTTGACTTAGACATGCTCCCAGCCGATGCCCTTGACGACTTTGACCTTGATATG
CTGCCTGCTGACGCTCTTGACGATTTTGACCTTGACATGCTCCCCGGGTCCGGCGCTACTAACTTCAGCC
TGCTGAAGCAGGCTGGTGACGTCGAGGAGAATCCTGGTCCCATGATTGAACAAGATGGATTGCACGCAGG
TTCTCCGGCCGCTTGGGTGGAGAGGCTATTCGGCTATGACTGGGCACAACAGACAATCGGCTGCTCTGAT
GCCGCCGTGTTCCGGCTGTCAGCGCAGGGGCGCCCGGTTCTTTTTGTCAAGACCGACCTGTCCGGTGCCC
TGAATGAACTGCAGGACGAGGCAGCGCGGCTATCGTGGCTGGCCACGACGGGCGTTCCTTGCGCAGCTGT
GCTCGACGTTGTCACTGAAGCGGGAAGGGACTGGCTGCTATTGGGCGAAGTGCCGGGGCAGGATCTCCTG
TCATCTCACCTTGCTCCTGCCGAGAAAGTATCCATCATGGCTGATGCAATGCGGCGGCTGCATACGCTTG
ATCCGGCTACCTGCCCATTCGACCACCAAGCGAAACATCGCATCGAGCGAGCACGTACTCGGATGGAAGC
CGGTCTTGTCGATCAGGATGATCTGGACGAAGAGCATCAGGGGCTCGCGCCAGCCGAACTGTTCGCCAGG
CTCAAGGCGCGCATGCCCGACGGCGAGGATCTCGTCGTGACCCATGGCGATGCCTGCTTGCCGAATATCA
TGGTGGAAAATGGCCGCTTTTCTGGATTCATCGACTGTGGCCGGCTGGGTGTGGCGGACCGCTATCAGGA
CATAGCGTTGGCTACCCGTGATATTGCTGAAGAGCTTGGCGGCGAATGGGCTGACCGCTTCCTCGTGCTT
TACGGTATCGCCGCTCCCGATTCGCAGCGCATCGCCTTCTATCGCCTTCTTGACGAGTTCTTCTGATTCG
AAGGCCTGTCGTGAAGCTTGGGGATCAATTCTCTAGAGCTCGCTGATCAGCCTCGACTGTGCCTTCTAGT
TGCCAGCCATCTGTTGTTTGCCCCTCCCCCGTGCCTTCCTTGACCCTGGAAGGTGCCACTCCCACTGTCC
TTTCCTAATAAAATGAGGAAATTGCATCGCATTGTCTGAGTAGGTGTCATTCTATTCTGGGGGGTGGGGT
GGGGCAGGACAGCAAGGGGGAGGATTGGGAAGACAATAGCAGGCATGCTGGGGATGCGGTGGGCTCTATG
GCTTCTGAGGCGGAAAGAACCAGCTGGGCCTACTAGCTACTCGGGACCCCTTACCGAAACATCGCCGCAT
TCTGCAGAGGAGTCGAGTGTATGTAAACTTCTGACCCACTGGGAATGTGATGAAAGAAATAAAAGCTGAA
ATGAATCATTCTCTCTACTATTATTCTGATATTTCACATTCTTAAAATAAAGTGGTGATCCTAACTGACC
TAAGACAGGGAATTTTTACTAGGATTAAATGTCAGGAATTGTGAAAAAGTGAGTTTAAATGTATTTGGCT
AAGGTGTATGTAAACTTCCGACTTCAACTGTATAGGGATCCGCTTCCTCGCTCACTGACTCGCTGCGCTC
GGTCGTTCGGCTGCGGCGAGCGGTATCAGCTCACTCAAAGGCGGTAATACGGTTATCCACAGAATCAGGG
GATAACGCAGGAAAGAACATGTGAGCAAAAGGCCAGCAAAAGGCCAGGAACCGTAAAAAGGCCGCGTTGC
TGGCGTTTTTCCATAGGCTCCGCCCCCCTGACGAGCATCACAAAAATCGACGCTCAAGTCAGAGGTGGCG
AAACCCGACAGGACTATAAAGATACCAGGCGTTTCCCCCTGGAAGCTCCCTCGTGCGCTCTCCTGTTCCG
ACCCTGCCGCTTACCGGATACCTGTCCGCCTTTCTCCCTTCGGGAAGCGTGGCGCTTTCTCATAGCTCAC
GCTGTAGGTATCTCAGTTCGGTGTAGGTCGTTCGCTCCAAGCTGGGCTGTGTGCACGAACCCCCCGTTCA
GCCCGACCGCTGCGCCTTATCCGGTAACTATCGTCTTGAGTCCAACCCGGTAAGACACGACTTATCGCCA
CTGGCAGCAGCCACTGGTAACAGGATTAGCAGAGCGAGGTATGTAGGCGGTGCTACAGAGTTCTTGAAGT
GGTGGCCTAACTACGGCTACACTAGAAGAACAGTATTTGGTATCTGCGCTCTGCTGAAGCCAGTTACCTT
CGGAAAAAGAGTTGGTAGCTCTTGATCCGGCAAACAAACCACCGCTGGTAGCGGTGGTTTTTTTGTTTGC
AAGCAGCAGATTACGCGCAGAAAAAAAGGATCTCAAGAAGATCCTTTGATCTTTTCTACGGGGTCTGACG
CTCAGTGGAACGAAAACTCACGTTAAGGGATTTTGGTCATGAGATTATCAAAAAGGATCTTCACCTAGAT
CCTTTTAAATTAAAAATGAAGTTTTAAATCAATCTAAAGTATATATGAGTAAACTTGGTCTGACAGTTAC
CAATGCTTAATCAGTGAGGCACCTATCTCAGCGATCTGTCTATTTCGTTCATCCATAGTTGCCTGACTCC
CCGTCGTGTAGATAACTACGATACGGGAGGGCTTACCATCTGGCCCCAGTGCTGCAATGATACCGCGAGA
CCCACGCTCACCGGCTCCAGATTTATCAGCAATAAACCAGCCAGCCGGAAGGGCCGAGCGCAGAAGTGGT
CCTGCAACTTTATCCGCCTCCATCCAGTCTATTAATTGTTGCCGGGAAGCTAGAGTAAGTAGTTCGCCAG
TTAATAGTTTGCGCAACGTTGTTGCCATTGCTACAGGCATCGTGGTGTCACGCTCGTCGTTTGGTATGGC
TTCATTCAGCTCCGGTTCCCAACGATCAAGGCGAGTTACATGATCCCCCATGTTGTGCAAAAAAGCGGTT
AGCTCCTTCGGTCCTCCGATCGTTGTCAGAAGTAAGTTGGCCGCAGTGTTATCACTCATGGTTATGGCAG
CACTGCATAATTCTCTTACTGTCATGCCATCCGTAAGATGCTTTTCTGTGACTGGTGAGTACTCAACCAA
GTCATTCTGAGAATAGTGTATGCGGCGACCGAGTTGCTCTTGCCCGGCGTCAATACGGGATAATACCGCG
CCACATAGCAGAACTTTAAAAGTGCTCATCATTGGAAAACGTTCTTCGGGGCGAAAACTCTCAAGGATCT
TACCGCTGTTGAGATCCAGTTCGATGTAACCCACTCGTGCACCCAACTGATCTTCAGCATCTTTTACTTT
CACCAGCGTTTCTGGGTGAGCAAAAACAGGAAGGCAAAATGCCGCAAAAAAGGGAATAAGGGCGACACGG
AAATGTTGAATACTCATACTCTTCCTTTTTCAATATTATTGAAGCATTTATCAGGGTTATTGTCTCATGA
GCGGATACATATTTGAATGTATTTAGAAAAATAAACAAATAGGGGTTCCGCGCACATTTCCCCGAAAAGT
GCCACCTGATGCGGTGTGAAATACCGCACAGATGCGTAAGGAGAAAATACCGCATCAGGAAATTGTAAGC
GTTAATATTTTGTTAAAATT
